Addgene plasmid #120225: pCas9CR4-NG
Purpose: pCas9CR4 with mutations to change PAM site specificity to NG from Nishimasu et al.
Depositing lab: Christopher Reisch.
Backbone
  Vector backbone: pdCas9-bacteria
  Total vector size (bp): 6765
  Vector type: Synthetic Biology
Growth in bacteria
  Bacterial resistance: Chloramphenicol, 25 μg/mL
  Growth temperature: 37°C
  Growth strain: DH5alpha
  Copy number: Low Copy
Gene/Insert
  Gene/Insert name: SpCas9-NG
  Species: Synthetic; E. coli
  Insert size (bp): 4200
  Mutation: Mutations R1335V/L1111R/D1135V/G1218R/E1219F/A1322R/T1337R
  Promoter: pTet
  Tag / fusion protein: ssrA (C terminal on insert)
  Cloning method: Ligation Independent Cloning
  Sequencing primers: 5′ gttgacactctatcgttgat
Resource information
  A portion of this plasmid was derived from a plasmid made by: Addgene, Stanley Qi
Terms and licenses: Academic/Nonprofit Terms; Industry Terms: Not Available to Industry
How to cite: pCas9CR4-NG was a gift from Christopher Reisch (Addgene plasmid # 120225 ; http://n2t.net/addgene:120225 ; RRID:Addgene_120225)
