[The description below was written by a language model from this plasmid's Addgene catalogue record and the feature table of its GenBank file.]
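Description:
pCas9CR4-NG is a bacterial expression plasmid of about 6.8 kb, built on the pdCas9-bacteria backbone, for tightly regulated production of a PAM-relaxed Streptococcus pyogenes Cas9 in E. coli. It replicates from a p15A origin, listed as low copy in the catalogue entry, which is compatible with ColE1-type plasmids and so allows a separate guide RNA plasmid to be maintained in the same cell. Selection is by chloramphenicol through a cat gene driven by its own promoter.

The payload is SpCas9-NG, roughly 4.2 kb, carrying the substitutions R1335V, L1111R, D1135V, G1218R, E1219F, A1322R and T1337R, which shift PAM recognition from NGG to NG and thereby enlarge the set of targetable sites. The gene is transcribed from the tet promoter, with its tet operator. A divergently oriented TetR gene on the same plasmid represses this promoter until a tetracycline-class inducer is added. The Cas9 coding sequence ends in a wild-type LAA ssrA degradation tag, which directs the protein to the ClpXP and ClpAP proteases and should keep leaky, uninduced Cas9 levels low. The rrnB T1 and T7Te terminators follow the open reading frame, and a lambda t0 terminator lies between the origin and the resistance cassette.

The automated feature table labels only the N-terminal portion of Cas9 and the ssrA tag, but the spacing between them is consistent with one continuous coding sequence. No guide RNA cassette is annotated. The record describes the plasmid as a pCas9CR4 variant intended to increase targeting space, but it does not state specific applications.
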