LOCUS       Exported 6770 bp ds-DNA circular SYN 12-MAY-2021
DEFINITION  pCas9CR4 with mutations to change PAM site specificity to NG from
            Nishimasu et al..
ACCESSION   .
VERSION     .
KEYWORDS    pCas9CR4-NG
SOURCE      synthetic DNA construct
  ORGANISM  synthetic DNA construct
REFERENCE   1 (bases 1 to 6770)
  TITLE     pCas9CR4 variants for increased targeting space
  JOURNAL   Unpublished
REFERENCE   2 (bases 1 to 6770)
  AUTHORS   .
  TITLE     Direct Submission
  JOURNAL   Exported May 12, 2021 from SnapGene Server 1.1.58
            http://www.snapgene.com
FEATURES             Location/Qualifiers
     source          1..6770
                     /organism="synthetic DNA construct"
                     /mol_type="other DNA"
     CDS             complement(7..630)
                     /codon_start=1
                     /gene="tetR from transposon Tn10"
                     /product="tetracycline repressor TetR"
                     /label=TetR
                     /note="TetR binds to the tetracycline operator tetO to
                     inhibit transcription. This inhibition can be relieved by
                     adding tetracycline or doxycycline."
                     /translation="MSRLDKSKVINSALELLNEVGIEGLTTRKLAQKLGVEQPTLYWHV
                     KNKRALLDALAIEMLDRHHTHFCPLEGESWQDFLRNNAKSFRCALLSHRDGAKVHLGTR
                     PTEKQYETLENQLAFLCQQGFSLENALYALSAVGHFTLGCVLEDQEHQVAKEERETPTT
                     DSMPPLLRQAIELFDHQGAEPAFLFGLELIICGLEKQLKCESGS"
     primer_bind     538..557
                     /label=Tet-R
                     /note="Tetracycline resistance gene, reverse primer"
     promoter        681..736
                     /gene="tetR"
                     /label=tetR/tetA promoters
                     /note="overlapping promoters for bacterial tetR and tetA"
     protein_bind    717..735
                     /gene="tetO"
                     /label=tet operator
                     /bound_moiety="tetracycline repressor TetR"
                     /note="bacterial operator O2 for the tetR and tetA genes"
     CDS             772..2490
                     /codon_start=1
                     /product="N-terminal portion of Streptococcus pyogenes Cas9
                     (Zetsche et al., 2015)"
                     /label=Cas9(N)
                     /translation="MDKKYSIGLDIGTNSVGWAVITDEYKVPSKKFKVLGNTDRHSIKK
                     NLIGALLFDSGETAEATRLKRTARRRYTRRKNRICYLQEIFSNEMAKVDDSFFHRLEES
                     FLVEEDKKHERHPIFGNIVDEVAYHEKYPTIYHLRKKLVDSTDKADLRLIYLALAHMIK
                     FRGHFLIEGDLNPDNSDVDKLFIQLVQTYNQLFEENPINASGVDAKAILSARLSKSRRL
                     ENLIAQLPGEKKNGLFGNLIALSLGLTPNFKSNFDLAEDAKLQLSKDTYDDDLDNLLAQ
                     IGDQYADLFLAAKNLSDAILLSDILRVNTEITKAPLSASMIKRYDEHHQDLTLLKALVR
                     QQLPEKYKEIFFDQSKNGYAGYIDGGASQEEFYKFIKPILEKMDGTEELLVKLNREDLL
                     RKQRTFDNGSIPHQIHLGELHAILRRQEDFYPFLKDNREKIEKILTFRIPYYVGPLARG
                     NSRFAWMTRKSEETITPWNFEEVVDKGASAQSFIERMTNFDKNLPNEKVLPKHSLLYEY
                     FTVYNELTKVKYVTEGMRKPAFLSGEQKKAIVDLLFKTNRKVTVKQLKEDYFKKIE"
     CDS             4876..4908
                     /codon_start=1
                     /product="C-terminal peptide that mediates degradation in
                     bacteria through the ClpXP and ClpAP proteases (McGinness
                     et al., 2006)"
                     /label=ssrA tag
                     /note="wild-type LAA variant"
                     /translation="AANDENYALAA"
     terminator      4935..5006
                     /label=rrnB T1 terminator
                     /note="transcription terminator T1 from the E. coli rrnB
                     gene"
     terminator      5022..5049
                     /label=T7Te terminator
                     /note="phage T7 early transcription terminator"
     primer_bind     complement(5077..5094)
                     /label=L4440
                     /note="L4440 vector, forward primer"
     rep_origin      complement(5211..5756)
                     /direction=LEFT
                     /label=p15A ori
                     /note="Plasmids containing the medium-copy-number p15A
                     origin of replication can be propagated in E. coli cells
                     that contain a second plasmid with the ColE1 origin. "
     primer_bind     complement(5291..5310)
                     /label=pBR322ori-F
                     /note="pBR322 origin, forward primer"
     terminator      5870..5964
                     /label=lambda t0 terminator
                     /note="transcription terminator from phage lambda"
     CDS             complement(5985..6644)
                     /codon_start=1
                     /gene="cat"
                     /product="chloramphenicol acetyltransferase"
                     /label=CmR
                     /note="confers resistance to chloramphenicol"
                     /translation="MEKKITGYTTVDISQWHRKEHFEAFQSVAQCTYNQTVQLDITAFL
                     KTVKKNKHKFYPAFIHILARLMNAHPEFRMAMKDGELVIWDSVHPCYTVFHEQTETFSS
                     LWSEYHDDFRQFLHIYSQDVACYGENLAYFPKGFIENMFFVSANPWVSFTSFDLNVANM
                     DNFFAPVFTMGKYYTQGDKVLMPLAIQVHHAVCDGFHVGRMLNELQQYCDEWQGGA"
     primer_bind     6559..6578
                     /label=CAT-R
                     /note="Chloramphenicol resistance gene, reverse primer"
     promoter        complement(6645..6747)
                     /label=cat promoter
                     /note="promoter of the E. coli cat gene encoding
                     chloramphenicol acetyltransferase"
ORIGIN
        1 gacgtcttaa gacccacttt cacatttaag ttgtttttct aatccgcata tgatcaattc
       61 aaggccgaat aagaaggctg gctctgcacc ttggtgatca aataattcga tagcttgtcg
      121 taataatggc ggcatactat cagtagtagg tgtttccctt tcttctttag cgacttgatg
      181 ctcttgatct tccaatacgc aacctaaagt aaaatgcccc acagcgctga gtgcatataa
      241 tgcattctct agtgaaaaac cttgttggca taaaaaggct aattgatttt cgagagtttc
      301 atactgtttt tctgtaggcc gtgtacctaa atgtactttt gctccatcgc gatgacttag
      361 taaagcacat ctaaaacttt tagcgttatt acgtaaaaaa tcttgccagc tttccccttc
      421 taaagggcaa aagtgagtat ggtgcctatc taacatctca atggctaagg cgtcgagcaa
      481 agcccgctta ttttttacat gccaatacaa tgtaggctgc tctacaccta gcttctgggc
      541 gagtttacgg gttgttaaac cttcgattcc gacctcatta agcagctcta atgcgctgtt
      601 aatcacttta cttttatcta atctagacat cattaattcc taattgctag cattgtacct
      661 aggactgagc tagccataaa gttgacactc tatcgttgat agagttattt taccactccc
      721 tatcagtgat agagaaaaga attcaaaaga tctaaagagg acttcggatc tatggataag
      781 aaatactcaa taggcttaga tatcggcaca aatagcgtcg gatgggcggt gatcactgat
      841 gaatataagg ttccgtctaa aaagttcaag gttctgggaa atacagaccg ccacagtatc
      901 aaaaaaaatc ttataggggc tcttttattt gacagtggag agacagcgga agcgactcgt
      961 ctcaaacgga cagctcgtag aaggtataca cgtcggaaga atcgtatttg ttatctacag
     1021 gagatttttt caaatgagat ggcgaaagta gatgatagtt tctttcatcg acttgaagag
     1081 tcttttttgg tggaagaaga caagaagcat gaacgtcatc ctatttttgg aaatatagta
     1141 gatgaagttg cttatcatga gaaatatcca actatctatc atctgcgaaa aaaattggta
     1201 gattctactg ataaagcgga tttgcgctta atctatttgg ccttagcgca tatgattaag
     1261 tttcgtggtc attttttgat tgagggagat ttaaatcctg ataatagtga tgtggacaaa
     1321 ctatttatcc agttggtaca aacctacaat caattatttg aagaaaaccc tattaacgca
     1381 agtggagtag atgctaaagc gattctttct gcacgattga gtaaatcaag acgattagaa
     1441 aatctcattg ctcagctccc cggtgagaag aaaaatggct tatttgggaa tctcattgct
     1501 ttgtcattgg gtttgacccc taattttaaa tcaaattttg atttggcaga agatgctaaa
     1561 ttacagcttt caaaagatac ttacgatgat gatttagata atttattggc gcaaattgga
     1621 gatcaatatg ctgatttgtt tttggcagct aagaatttat cagatgctat tttactttca
     1681 gatatcctaa gagtaaatac tgaaataact aaggctcccc tatcagcttc aatgattaaa
     1741 cgctacgatg aacatcatca agacttgact cttttaaaag ctttagttcg acaacaactt
     1801 ccagaaaagt ataaagaaat cttttttgat caatcaaaaa acggatatgc aggttatatt
     1861 gatgggggag ctagccaaga agaattttat aaatttatca aaccaatttt agaaaaaatg
     1921 gatggtactg aggaattatt ggtgaaacta aatcgtgaag atttgctgcg caagcaacgg
     1981 acctttgaca acggctctat tccccatcaa attcacttgg gtgagctgca tgctattttg
     2041 agaagacaag aagactttta tccattttta aaagacaatc gtgagaagat tgaaaaaatc
     2101 ttgacttttc gaattcctta ttatgttggt ccattggcgc gtggcaatag tcgttttgca
     2161 tggatgactc ggaagtctga agaaacaatt accccatgga attttgaaga agttgtcgat
     2221 aaaggtgctt cagctcaatc atttattgaa cgcatgacaa actttgataa aaatcttcca
     2281 aatgaaaaag tactaccaaa acatagtttg ctttatgagt attttacggt ttataacgaa
     2341 ttgacaaagg tcaaatatgt tactgaagga atgcgaaaac cagcatttct ttcaggtgaa
     2401 cagaagaaag ccattgttga tttactcttc aaaacaaatc gaaaagtaac cgttaagcaa
     2461 ttaaaagaag attatttcaa aaaaatagaa tgttttgata gtgttgaaat ttcaggagtt
     2521 gaagatagat ttaatgcttc attaggtacc taccatgatt tgctaaaaat tattaaagat
     2581 aaagattttt tggataatga agaaaatgaa gatatcttag aggatattgt tttaacattg
     2641 accttatttg aagataggga gatgattgag gaaagactta aaacatatgc tcacctcttt
     2701 gatgataagg tgatgaaaca gcttaaacgt cgccgttata ctggttgggg acgtttgtct
     2761 cgaaaattga ttaatggtat tagggataag caatctggca aaacaatatt agattttttg
     2821 aaatcagatg gttttgccaa tcgcaatttt atgcagctga tccatgatga tagtttgaca
     2881 tttaaagaag acattcaaaa agcacaagtg tctggacaag gcgatagttt acatgaacat
     2941 attgcaaatt tagctggtag ccctgctatt aaaaaaggta ttttacagac tgtaaaagtt
     3001 gttgatgaat tggtcaaagt aatggggcgg cataagccag aaaatatcgt tattgaaatg
     3061 gcacgtgaaa atcagacaac tcaaaagggc cagaaaaatt cgcgagagcg tatgaaacga
     3121 atcgaagaag gtatcaaaga attaggaagt cagattctta aagagcatcc tgttgaaaat
     3181 actcaattgc aaaatgaaaa gctctatctc tattatctcc aaaatggaag agacatgtat
     3241 gtggaccaag aattagatat taatcgttta agtgattatg atgtcgatca cattgttcca
     3301 caaagtttcc ttaaagacga ttcaatagac aataaggtct taacgcgttc tgataaaaat
     3361 cgtggtaaat cggataacgt tccaagtgaa gaagtagtca aaaagatgaa aaactattgg
     3421 agacaacttc taaacgccaa gttaatcact caacgtaagt ttgataattt aacgaaagct
     3481 gaacgtggag gtttgagtga acttgataaa gctggtttta tcaaacgcca attggttgaa
     3541 actcgccaaa tcactaagca tgtggcacaa attttggata gtcgcatgaa tactaaatac
     3601 gatgaaaatg ataaacttat tcgagaggtt aaagtgatta ccttaaaatc taaattagtt
     3661 tctgacttcc gaaaagattt ccaattctat aaagtacgtg agattaacaa ttaccatcat
     3721 gcccatgatg cgtatctaaa tgccgtcgtt ggaactgctt tgattaagaa atatccaaaa
     3781 cttgaatcgg agtttgtcta tggtgattat aaagtttatg atgttcgtaa aatgattgct
     3841 aagtctgagc aagaaatagg caaagcaacc gcaaaatatt tcttttactc taatatcatg
     3901 aacttcttca aaacagaaat tacacttgca aatggagaga ttcgcaaacg ccctctaatc
     3961 gaaactaatg gggaaactgg agaaattgtc tgggataaag ggcgagattt tgccacagtg
     4021 cgcaaagtat tgtccatgcc ccaagtcaat attgtcaaga aaacagaagt acagacaggc
     4081 ggattctcca aggagtcaat tcgaccaaaa agaaattcgg acaagcttat tgctcgtaaa
     4141 aaagactggg atccaaaaaa atatggtggt tttgttagtc caacggtagc ttattcagtc
     4201 ctagtggttg ctaaggtgga aaaagggaaa tcgaagaagt taaaatccgt taaagagtta
     4261 ctagggatca caattatgga aagaagttcc tttgaaaaaa atccgattga ctttttagaa
     4321 gctaaaggat ataaggaagt taaaaaagac ttaatcatta aactacctaa atatagtctt
     4381 tttgagttag aaaacggtcg taaacggatg ctggctagtg cccgattctt acaaaaagga
     4441 aatgagctgg ctctgccaag caaatatgtg aattttttat atttagctag tcattatgaa
     4501 aagttgaagg gtagtccaga agataacgaa caaaaacaat tgtttgtgga gcagcataag
     4561 cattatttag atgagattat tgagcaaatc agtgaatttt ctaagcgtgt tattttagca
     4621 gatgccaatt tagataaagt tcttagtgca tataacaaac atagagacaa accaatacgt
     4681 gaacaagcag aaaatattat tcatttattt acgttgacga atcttggagc tccccgtgct
     4741 tttaaatatt ttgatacaac aattgatcgt aaagtatatc ggtctacaaa agaagtttta
     4801 gatgccactc ttatccatca atccatcact ggtctttatg aaacacgcat tgatttgagt
     4861 cagctaggag gtgacgctgc taacgacgaa aactacgctc tggctgctta actcgagtaa
     4921 ggatctccag gcatcaaata aaacgaaagg ctcagtcgaa agactgggcc tttcgtttta
     4981 tctgttgttt gtcggtgaac gctctctact agagtcacac tggctcacct tcgggtgggc
     5041 ctttctgcgt ttatacctag ggatatattc cgcttcctcg ctcactgact cgctacgctc
     5101 ggtcgttcga ctgcggcgag cggaaatggc ttacgaacgg ggcggagatt tcctggaaga
     5161 tgccaggaag atacttaaca gggaagtgag agggccgcgg caaagccgtt tttccatagg
     5221 ctccgccccc ctgacaagca tcacgaaatc tgacgctcaa atcagtggtg gcgaaacccg
     5281 acaggactat aaagatacca ggcgtttccc cctggcggct ccctcgtgcg ctctcctgtt
     5341 cctgcctttc ggtttaccgg tgtcattccg ctgttatggc cgcgtttgtc tcattccacg
     5401 cctgacactc agttccgggt aggcagttcg ctccaagctg gactgtatgc acgaaccccc
     5461 cgttcagtcc gaccgctgcg ccttatccgg taactatcgt cttgagtcca acccggaaag
     5521 acatgcaaaa gcaccactgg cagcagccac tggtaattga tttagaggag ttagtcttga
     5581 agtcatgcgc cggttaaggc taaactgaaa ggacaagttt tggtgactgc gctcctccaa
     5641 gccagttacc tcggttcaaa gagttggtag ctcagagaac cttcgaaaaa ccgccctgca
     5701 aggcggtttt ttcgttttca gagcaagaga ttacgcgcag accaaaacga tctcaagaag
     5761 atcatcttat taatcagata aaatatttct agatttcagt gcaatttatc tcttcaaatg
     5821 tagcacctga agtcagcccc atacgatata agttgttact agtgcttgga ttctcaccaa
     5881 taaaaaacgc ccggcggcaa ccgagcgttc tgaacaaatc cagatggagt tctgaggtca
     5941 ttactggatc tatcaacagg agtccaagcg agctcgatat caaattacgc cccgccctgc
     6001 cactcatcgc agtactgttg taattcatta agcattctgc cgacatggaa gccatcacaa
     6061 acggcatgat gaacctgaat cgccagcggc atcagcacct tgtcgccttg cgtataatat
     6121 ttgcccatgg tgaaaacggg ggcgaagaag ttgtccatat tggccacgtt taaatcaaaa
     6181 ctggtgaaac tcacccaggg attggctgag acgaaaaaca tattctcaat aaacccttta
     6241 gggaaatagg ccaggttttc accgtaacac gccacatctt gcgaatatat gtgtagaaac
     6301 tgccggaaat cgtcgtggta ttcactccag agcgatgaaa acgtttcagt ttgctcatgg
     6361 aaaacggtgt aacaagggtg aacactatcc catatcacca gctcaccgtc tttcattgcc
     6421 atacgaaatt ccggatgagc attcatcagg cgggcaagaa tgtgaataaa ggccggataa
     6481 aacttgtgct tatttttctt tacggtcttt aaaaaggccg taatatccag ctgaacggtc
     6541 tggttatagg tacattgagc aactgactga aatgcctcaa aatgttcttt acgatgccat
     6601 tgggatatat caacggtggt atatccagtg atttttttct ccattttagc ttccttagct
     6661 cctgaaaatc tcgataactc aaaaaatacg cccggtagtg atcttatttc attatggtga
     6721 aagttggaac ctcttacgtg ccgatcaacg tctcattttc gccagatatc
//
